Addgene plasmid #234146: pAIP4_1H6T
Purpose: Heterologous protein expression of internalin B (InlB) in Escherichia coli
Depositing lab: Christopher Bahl. Depositing organization: AI Proteins. Publication: Facile, high-throughput protein purification enabled by high-efficiency protease elution. Cárcamo Noriega EN, Truebridge IS, Teets FD 3rd, Bowman JW 3rd, Rodriguez N, Howard TA, Bahl CD. Protein Sci. 2026 Sep;35(9):e70746. doi: 10.1002/pro.70746. PubMed 42555168.
Backbone
  Vector backbone: pET29b
  Backbone size w/o insert (bp): 5679
  Vector type: Bacterial Expression
Growth in bacteria
  Bacterial resistance: Kanamycin, 50 μg/mL
  Growth temperature: 37°C
  Growth strain: DH10B
  Copy number: High Copy
Gene/Insert
  Gene/Insert name: 1H6T (alt names: INLB_LISMO; Internalin B (InlB) (Invasion protein InlB))
  Species: Listeria monocytogenes
  Insert size (bp): 873
  Entrez Gene: inlB (a.k.a. lmo0434)
  Promoter: T7
  Tag / fusion protein: 10x HisTag-Smt3 (N terminal on backbone)
  Cloning method: Golden Gate
  Sequencing primers: 5′ T7-promoter; 3′ T7-Term
Resource information
  A portion of this plasmid was derived from a plasmid made by: Synthetic DNA
Terms and licenses: Academic/Nonprofit Terms; Industry Terms
Depositor comments: 5' cloning site: BsaI (destroyed), 3' cloning site: BsaI (destroyed)
How to cite: pAIP4_1H6T was a gift from Christopher Bahl (Addgene plasmid # 234146 ; http://n2t.net/addgene:234146 ; RRID:Addgene_234146)
