[The description below was written by a language model from this plasmid's Addgene catalogue record and pLannotate feature annotations shown in this document.]
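Description:
pAIP4_1H6T is a bacterial expression plasmid built on a pET29b backbone for producing a fragment of internalin B (InlB) from Listeria monocytogenes in Escherichia coli. The name 1H6T appears to be a structure-style identifier for this InlB fragment, and the annotated inlB region is indeed only partial, at roughly 0.87 kb. The plasmid replicates from a ColE1/pMB1-type origin. The record lists it as high copy, although the feature table also detects rop and the bom mobility region typical of pBR322-derived pET vectors. Selection is by kanamycin through an aminoglycoside phosphotransferase gene. An f1 origin is also present, along with short remnants of a tetracycline resistance gene that are non-functional backbone leftovers.

Expression is driven by a T7 promoter followed by a lac operator and the strong T7 gene 10 ribosome binding site. A plasmid-borne lacI gene supplies repressor, so transcription is IPTG-inducible in hosts that provide T7 RNA polymerase, and it ends at the T7 terminator. The open reading frame begins with a polyhistidine tag (10xHis according to the record) fused to yeast Smt3 (SUMO), directly followed by the InlB insert. The insert came from synthetic DNA and was placed by Golden Gate assembly, with the flanking BsaI sites destroyed. This layout allows capture on metal-affinity resin and release of the target by a SUMO-specific protease that cleaves after Smt3, in line with the associated work on protease-elution purification. A further His-like segment and a short T7 gene 10B-derived fragment are annotated downstream of the insert, but the record does not say whether they are translated. InlB itself mediates Listeria entry into host cells by engaging the MET receptor.
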