Features (pLannotate 1.2.2; 21 found; start..end, strand, type, name):
    852..1440    +  rep_origin     ori: high-copy-number ColE1/pMB1/pBR322/pUC origin of replication
   1626..1765    -  misc_feature   bom: basis of mobility region from pBR322
   1867..2058    -  CDS            rop: Rop protein, which maintains plasmids at low copy number; rop
   2075..2455    +  CDS            YPB1_ECOLX: Protein predicted: Swiss-Prot protein existence level 4. From Escherichia coli.
   2527..2818    -  CDS            TcR (fragment): tetracycline efflux protein; tet; confers resistance to tetracycline
   2833..2854    -  protein_bind   CAP binding site: CAP binding activates transcription in the presence of cAMP. E. coli catabolite activator protein
   2867..3949    -  CDS            lacI: lac repressor; lacI; The lac repressor binds to the lac operator to inhibit transcription in E. coli. This inhibition can be relieved by adding lactose or isopropyl-β-D-thiogalactopyranoside (IPTG).
   3950..4027    -  promoter       lacI promoter: lacI
   4035..4314    -  CDS            TcR (fragment): tetracycline efflux protein; tet; confers resistance to tetracycline
   4340..4358    +  promoter       T7 promoter: promoter for bacteriophage T7 RNA polymerase
   4359..4383    +  protein_bind   lac operator: The lac repressor binds to the lac operator to inhibit transcription in E. coli. This inhibition can be relieved by adding lactose or isopropyl-β-D-thiogalactopyranoside (IPTG). lac repressor encoded by lacI
   4398..4420    +  RBS            RBS: efficient ribosome binding site from bacteriophage T7 gene 10 (Olins and Rangwala, 1989)
   4452..4471    +  CDS            7xHis (fragment): 6xHis affinity tag
   4479..4775    +  CDS            SMT3: SMT3_YEAST - Experimental evidence at protein level: Swiss-Prot protein existence level 1. Not known; suppressor of MIF2 mutations. From Saccharomyces cerevisiae (strain ATCC 204508 / S288c) (Baker's yeast).
   4770..5651    +  CDS            inlB (fragment): INLB_LISMO - Experimental evidence at protein level: Swiss-Prot protein existence level 1. Mediates the entry of L.monocytogenes into normally non- phagocytic mammalian host cells (PubMed:19900460). Its host receptor is hepatocyte growth factor receptor (HGF receptor, a tyrosine kinase, MET) which is tyrosine-phosphorylated in response to InlB. Downstream targets MAPK1/MAPK3 (Erk1/2) and AKT are phosphorylated in response to InlB, which also causes cell colony scattering (PubMed:19900460, PubMed:21345802, PubMed:22887347, PubMed:27789707). Complement component 1 Q subcomponent-binding protein
   5670..5687    +  CDS            9xHis (fragment): 9xHis affinity tag
   5697..5746    +  CDS            SET1 (fragment): solubility-enhancement tag derived from T7 phage gene 10B
   5754..5801    +  terminator     T7 terminator: transcription terminator for bacteriophage T7 RNA polymerase
   5838..6266    +  rep_origin     f1 ori (sequence partly withheld): f1 bacteriophage origin of replication; arrow indicates direction of (+) strand synthesis
   6319..6376    +  promoter       AmpR promoter (fragment): bla
   6385..730     -  CDS            KanR (across the origin): aminoglycoside phosphotransferase; aph(3')-Ia; confers resistance to kanamycin in bacteria or G418 (Geneticin®) in eukaryotes
>Addgene plasmid #234146 | pAIP4_1H6T | addgene full sequence | sequence record 464112 | Addgene NGS Result
GTAATGAAGGAGAAAACTCACCGAGGCAGTTCCATAGGATGGCAAGATCCTGGTATCGGTCTGCGATTCC
GACTCGTCCAACATCAATACAACCTATTAATTTCCCCTCGTCAAAAATAAGGTTATCAAGTGAGAAATCA
CCATGAGTGACGACTGAATCCGGTGAGAATGGCAAAAGTTTATGCATTTCTTTCCAGACTTGTTCAACAG
GCCAGCCATTACGCTCGTCATCAAAATCACTCGCATCAACCAAACCGTTATTCATTCGTGATTGCGCCTG
AGCGAGACGAAATACGCGATCGCTGTTAAAAGGACAATTACAAACAGGAATCGAATGCAACCGGCGCAGG
AACACTGCCAGCGCATCAACAATATTTTCACCTGAATCAGGATATTCTTCTAATACCTGGAATGCTGTTT
TCCCGGGGATCGCAGTGGTGAGTAACCATGCATCATCAGGAGTACGGATAAAATGCTTGATGGTCGGAAG
AGGCATAAATTCCGTCAGCCAGTTTAGTCTGACCATCTCATCTGTAACATCATTGGCAACGCTACCTTTG
CCATGTTTCAGAAACAACTCTGGCGCATCGGGCTTCCCATACAATCGATAGATTGTCGCACCTGATTGCC
CGACATTATCGCGAGCCCATTTATACCCATATAAATCAGCATCCATGTTGGAATTTAATCGCGGCCTAGA
GCAAGACGTTTCCCGTTGAATATGGCTCATAACACCCCTTGTATTACTGTTTATGTAAGCAGACAGTTTT
ATTGTTCATGACCAAAATCCCTTAACGTGAGTTTTCGTTCCACTGAGCGTCAGACCCCGTAGAAAAGATC
AAAGGATCTTCTTGAGATCCTTTTTTTCTGCGCGTAATCTGCTGCTTGCAAACAAAAAAACCACCGCTAC
CAGCGGTGGTTTGTTTGCCGGATCAAGAGCTACCAACTCTTTTTCCGAAGGTAACTGGCTTCAGCAGAGC
GCAGATACCAAATACTGTCCTTCTAGTGTAGCCGTAGTTAGGCCACCACTTCAAGAACTCTGTAGCACCG
CCTACATACCTCGCTCTGCTAATCCTGTTACCAGTGGCTGCTGCCAGTGGCGATAAGTCGTGTCTTACCG
GGTTGGACTCAAGACGATAGTTACCGGATAAGGCGCAGCGGTCGGGCTGAACGGGGGGTTCGTGCACACA
GCCCAGCTTGGAGCGAACGACCTACACCGAACTGAGATACCTACAGCGTGAGCTATGAGAAAGCGCCACG
CTTCCCGAAGGGAGAAAGGCGGACAGGTATCCGGTAAGCGGCAGGGTCGGAACAGGAGAGCGCACGAGGG
AGCTTCCAGGGGGAAACGCCTGGTATCTTTATAGTCCTGTCGGGTTTCGCCACCTCTGACTTGAGCGTCG
ATTTTTGTGATGCTCGTCAGGGGGGCGGAGCCTATGGAAAAACGCCAGCAACGCGGCCTTTTTACGGTTC
CTGGCCTTTTGCTGGCCTTTTGCTCACATGTTCTTTCCTGCGTTATCCCCTGATTCTGTGGATAACCGTA
TTACCGCCTTTGAGTGAGCTGATACCGCTCGCCGCAGCCGAACGACCGAGCGCAGCGAGTCAGTGAGCGA
GGAAGCGGAAGAGCGCCTGATGCGGTATTTTCTCCTTACGCATCTGTGCGGTATTTCACACCGCAATGGT
GCACTCTCAGTACAATCTGCTCTGATGCCGCATAGTTAAGCCAGTATACACTCCGCTATCGCTACGTGAC
TGGGTCATGGCTGCGCCCCGACACCCGCCAACACCCGCTGACGCGCCCTGACGGGCTTGTCTGCTCCCGG
CATCCGCTTACAGACAAGCTGTGACCGTCTCCGGGAGCTGCATGTGTCAGAGGTTTTCACCGTCATCACC
GAAACGCGCGAGGCAGCTGCGGTAAAGCTCATCAGCGTGGTCGTGAAGCGATTCACAGATGTCTGCCTGT
TCATCCGCGTCCAGCTCGTTGAGTTTCTCCAGAAGCGTTAATGTCTGGCTTCTGATAAAGCGGGCCATGT
TAAGGGCGGTTTTTTCCTGTTTGGTCACTGATGCCTCCGTGTAAGGGGGATTTCTGTTCATGGGGGTAAT
GATACCGATGAAACGAGAGAGGATGCTCACGATACGGGTTACTGATGATGAACATGCCCGGTTACTGGAA
CGTTGTGAGGGTAAACAACTGGCGGTATGGATGCGGCGGGACCAGAGAAAAATCACTCAGGGTCAATGCC
AGCGCTTCGTTAATACAGATGTAGGTGTTCCACAGGGTAGCCAGCAGCATCCTGCGATGCAGATCCGGAA
CATAATGGTGCAGGGCGCTGACTTCCGCGTTTCCAGACTTTACGAAACACGGAAACCGAAGACCATTCAT
GTTGTTGCTCAGGTCGCAGACGTTTTGCAGCAGCAGTCGCTTCACGTTCGCTCGCGTATCGGTGATTCAT
TCTGCTAACCAGTAAGGCAACCCCGCCAGCCTAGCCGGGTCCTCAACGACAGGAGCACGATCATGCGCAC
CCGTGGGGCCGCCATGCCGGCGATAATGGCCTGCTTCTCGCCGAAACGTTTGGTGGCGGGACCAGTGACG
AAGGCTTGAGCGAGGGCGTGCAAGATTCCGAATACCGCAAGCGACAGGCCGATCATCGTCGCGCTCCAGC
GAAAGCGGTCCTCGCCGAAAATGACCCAGAGCGCTGCCGGCACCTGTCCTACGAGTTGCATGATAAAGAA
GACAGTCATAAGTGCGGCGACGATAGTCATGCCCCGCGCCCACCGGAAGGAGCTGACTGGGTTGAAGGCT
CTCAAGGGCATCGGTCGAGATCCCGGTGCCTAATGAGTGAGCTAACTTACATTAATTGCGTTGCGCTCAC
TGCCCGCTTTCCAGTCGGGAAACCTGTCGTGCCAGCTGCATTAATGAATCGGCCAACGCGCGGGGAGAGG
CGGTTTGCGTATTGGGCGCCAGGGTGGTTTTTCTTTTCACCAGTGAGACGGGCAACAGCTGATTGCCCTT
CACCGCCTGGCCCTGAGAGAGTTGCAGCAAGCGGTCCACGCTGGTTTGCCCCAGCAGGCGAAAATCCTGT
TTGATGGTGGTTAACGGCGGGATATAACATGAGCTGTCTTCGGTATCGTCGTATCCCACTACCGAGATGT
CCGCACCAACGCGCAGCCCGGACTCGGTAATGGCGCGCATTGCGCCCAGCGCCATCTGATCGTTGGCAAC
CAGCATCGCAGTGGGAACGATGCCCTCATTCAGCATTTGCATGGTTTGTTGAAAACCGGACATGGCACTC
CAGTCGCCTTCCCGTTCCGCTATCGGCTGAATTTGATTGCGAGTGAGATATTTATGCCAGCCAGCCAGAC
GCAGACGCGCCGAGACAGAACTTAATGGGCCCGCTAACAGCGCGATTTGCTGGTGACCCAATGCGACCAG
ATGCTCCACGCCCAGTCGCGTACCGTCTTCATGGGAGAAAATAATACTGTTGATGGGTGTCTGGTCAGAG
ACATCAAGAAATAACGCCGGAACATTAGTGCAGGCAGCTTCCACAGCAATGGCATCCTGGTCATCCAGCG
GATAGTTAATGATCAGCCCACTGACGCGTTGCGCGAGAAGATTGTGCACCGCCGCTTTACAGGCTTCGAC
GCCGCTTCGTTCTACCATCGACACCACCACGCTGGCACCCAGTTGATCGGCGCGAGATTTAATCGCCGCG
ACAATTTGCGACGGCGCGTGCAGGGCCAGACTGGAGGTGGCAACGCCAATCAGCAACGACTGTTTGCCCG
CCAGTTGTTGTGCCACGCGGTTGGGAATGTAATTCAGCTCCGCCATCGCCGCTTCCACTTTTTCCCGCGT
TTTCGCAGAAACGTGGCTGGCCTGGTTCACCACGCGGGAAACGGTCTGATAAGAGACACCGGCATACTCT
GCGACATCGTATAACGTTACTGGTTTCACATTCACCACCCTGAATTGACTCTCTTCCGGGCGCTATCATG
CCATACCGCGAAAGGTTTTGCGCCATTCGATGGTGTCCGGGATCTCGACGCTCTCCCTTATGCGACTCCT
GCATTAGGAAGCAGCCCAGTAGTAGGTTGAGGCCGTTGAGCACCGCCGCCGCAAGGAATGGTGCATGCAA
GGAGATGGCGCCCAACAGTCCCCCGGCCACGGGGCCTGCCACCATACCCACGCCGAAACAAGCGCTCATG
AGCCCGAAGTGGCGAGCCCGATCTTCCCCATCGGTGATGTCGGCGATATAGGCGCCAGCAACCGCACCTG
TGGCGCCGGTGATGCCGGCCACGATGCGTCCGGCGTAGAGGATCGAGATCGATCTCGATCCCGCGAAATT
AATACGACTCACTATAGGGGAATTGTGAGCGGATAACAATTCCCCTCTAGAAATAATTTTGTTTAACTTT
AAGAAGGAGATATACATATGATGGCGAAGATTCATCACCATCATCACCATCACCATCACCACGGTAGCCT
GCAAGATTCGGAAGTCAACCAAGAAGCAAAGCCGGAAGTCAAGCCGGAAGTGAAACCGGAAACCCATATT
AACCTGAAAGTTAGTGACGGCAGCTCTGAAATTTTCTTTAAGATCAAAAAGACCACGCCGCTGCGTCGCC
TGATGGAAGCGTTTGCCAAACGTCAGGGCAAGGAAATGGATAGCCTGCGTTTCCTGTATGACGGTATTCG
CATCCAGGCAGATCAAGCGCCGGAAGACCTGGACATGGAAGACAACGACATCATTGAAGCCCACCGTGAA
CAGATTGGCGGCTCTGGAGGGCCCCTAGGATCAGAAACAATAACTGTACCGACCCCGATCAAACAGATTT
TCTCCGATGACGCGTTTGCAGAGACAATTAAAGACAACCTGAAAAAAAAGTCGGTGACGGACGCGGTCAC
TCAAAACGAGCTGAACAGCATTGATCAGATTATCGCCAACAACTCGGACATCAAGAGCGTCCAGGGTATT
CAATATCTGCCGAACGTGACCAAATTATTCCTGAATGGTAACAAGTTGACCGACATCAAACCGCTGGCTA
ATCTGAAGAATCTCGGCTGGCTGTTTTTAGATGAAAACAAGGTGAAGGATCTGTCAAGCCTGAAGGACTT
GAAGAAGTTGAAGTCTTTGTCCCTGGAGCACAACGGCATCTCTGACATCAACGGTCTGGTTCATCTGCCT
CAGCTGGAGAGCCTCTACCTGGGCAATAACAAAATTACCGATATCACGGTGTTGTCTCGCCTGACCAAAC
TGGATACTCTGAGCCTGGAAGATAATCAGATCAGCGACATCGTGCCATTAGCGGGCTTGACCAAACTTCA
GAATTTATACCTTTCCAAAAACCACATCTCCGACCTGCGTGCACTGGCTGGTCTGAAGAACCTGGATGTT
CTGGAACTCTTCTCTCAAGAGTGCCTGAATAAGCCGATTAACCACCAAAGCAATCTGGTAGTTCCGAACA
CCGTTAAGAACACCGACGGCAGCTTGGTGACGCCGGAGATCATTAGCGACGATGGTGATTACGAAAAACC
GAATGTGAAGTGGCATCTGCCGGAGTTCACCAATGAAGTTAGCTTTATCTTCTATCAGCCGGTTACCATT
GGTAAAGCGAAAGCGCGTTTTCACGGTCGTGTTACCCAACCGCTGAAAGAAGGTTCGTAATGACTCGAGC
ACCACCACCACCACCACTGAGATCCGGCTGCTAACAAAGCCCGAAAGGAAGCTGAGTTGGCTGCTGCCAC
CGCTGAGCAATAACTAGCATAACCCCTTGGGGCCTCTAAACGGGTCTTGAGGGGTTTTTTGCTGAAAGGA
GGAACTATATCCGGATTGGCGAATGGG
[124 nt withheld, positions 5838-5961]
C
[91 nt withheld, positions 5963-6053]
A
[49 nt withheld, positions 6055-6103]
CCTTTGACGTTGGAGTCCACGTTCTTT
[37 nt withheld, positions 6131-6167]
ACCCTATCTCGGTCTATTCTTTTGATTTATAAGGGATTTTGCCGATTTCGGCCTATTGGTTAAAAAATGA
GCTGATTTAACAAAAATTTAACGCGAATTTTAACAAAATATTAACGCTTACAATTTAGGTGGCACTTTTC
GGGGAAATGTGCGCGGAACCCCTATTTGTTTATTTTTCTAAATACATTCAAATATGTATCCGCTCATGAA
TTAATTCTTAGAAAAACTCATCGAGCATCAAATGAAACTGCAATTTATTCATATCAGGATTATCAATACC
ATATTTTTGAAAAAGCCGTTTCT
